>Addgene plasmid #225687 | pAAV.RMacL3-03.EGFP.BCA12.WPRE | addgene full sequence | sequence record 459706 | Addgene NGS Result
[51 nt withheld, positions 1-51]
C
[91 nt withheld, positions 53-143]
A
[49 nt withheld, positions 145-193]
CCTTTGACGTTGGAGTCCACGTTCTTT
[37 nt withheld, positions 221-257]
ACCCTATCTCGGTCTATTCTTTTGATTTATAAGGGATTTTGCCGATTTCGGCCTATTGGTTAAAAAATGA
GCTGATTTAACAAAAATTTAACGCGAATTTTAACAAAATATTAACGCTTACAATTTAGGTGGCACTTTTC
GGGGAAATGTGCGCGGAACCCCTATTTGTTTATTTTTCTAAATACATTCAAATATGTATCCGCTCATGAG
ACAATAACCCTGATAAATGCTTCAATAATATTGAAAAAGGAAGAGTATGAGTATTCAACATTTCCGTGTC
GCCCTTATTCCCTTTTTTGCGGCATTTTGCCTTCCTGTTTTTGCTCACCCAGAAACGCTGGTGAAAGTAA
AAGATGCTGAAGATCAGTTGGGTGCACGAGTGGGTTACATCGAACTGGATCTCAACAGCGGTAAGATCCT
TGAGAGTTTTCGCCCCGAAGAACGTTTTCCAATGATGAGCACTTTTAAAGTTCTGCTATGTGGCGCGGTA
TTATCCCGTATTGACGCCGGGCAAGAGCAACTCGGTCGCCGCATACACTATTCTCAGAATGACTTGGTTG
AGTACTCACCAGTCACAGAAAAGCATCTTACGGATGGCATGACAGTAAGAGAATTATGCAGTGCTGCCAT
AACCATGAGTGATAACACTGCGGCCAACTTACTTCTGACAACGATCGGAGGACCGAAGGAGCTAACCGCT
TTTTTGCACAACATGGGGGATCATGTAACTCGCCTTGATCGTTGGGAACCGGAGCTGAATGAAGCCATAC
CAAACGACGAGCGTGACACCACGATGCCTGTAGCAATGGCAACAACGTTGCGCAAACTATTAACTGGCGA
ACTACTTACTCTAGCTTCCCGGCAACAATTAATAGACTGGATGGAGGCGGATAAAGTTGCAGGACCACTT
CTGCGCTCGGCCCTTCCGGCTGGCTGGTTTATTGCTGATAAATCTGGAGCCGGTGAGCGTGGGTCTCGCG
GTATCATTGCAGCACTGGGGCCAGATGGTAAGCCCTCCCGTATCGTAGTTATCTACACGACGGGGAGTCA
GGCAACTATGGATGAACGAAATAGACAGATCGCTGAGATAGGTGCCTCACTGATTAAGCATTGGTAACTG
TCAGACCAAGTTTACTCATATATACTTTAGATTGATTTAAAACTTCATTTTTAATTTAAAAGGATCTAGG
TGAAGATCCTTTTTGATAATCTCATGACCAAAATCCCTTAACGTGAGTTTTCGTTCCACTGAGCGTCAGA
CCCCGTAGAAAAGATCAAAGGATCTTCTTGAGATCCTTTTTTTCTGCGCGTAATCTGCTGCTTGCAAACA
AAAAAACCACCGCTACCAGCGGTGGTTTGTTTGCCGGATCAAGAGCTACCAACTCTTTTTCCGAAGGTAA
CTGGCTTCAGCAGAGCGCAGATACCAAATACTGTTCTTCTAGTGTAGCCGTAGTTAGGCCACCACTTCAA
GAACTCTGTAGCACCGCCTACATACCTCGCTCTGCTAATCCTGTTACCAGTGGCTGCTGCCAGTGGCGAT
AAGTCGTGTCTTACCGGGTTGGACTCAAGACGATAGTTACCGGATAAGGCGCAGCGGTCGGGCTGAACGG
GGGGTTCGTGCACACAGCCCAGCTTGGAGCGAACGACCTACACCGAACTGAGATACCTACAGCGTGAGCT
ATGAGAAAGCGCCACGCTTCCCGAAGGGAGAAAGGCGGACAGGTATCCGGTAAGCGGCAGGGTCGGAACA
GGAGAGCGCACGAGGGAGCTTCCAGGGGGAAACGCCTGGTATCTTTATAGTCCTGTCGGGTTTCGCCACC
TCTGACTTGAGCGTCGATTTTTGTGATGCTCGTCAGGGGGGCGGAGCCTATGGAAAAACGCCAGCAACGC
GGCCTTTTTACGGTTCCTGGCCTTTTGCTGGCCTTTTGCTCACATGTTCTTTCCTGCGTTATCCCCTGAT
TCTGTGGATAACCGTATTACCGCCTTTGAGTGAGCTGATACCGCTCGCCGCAGCCGAACGACCGAGCGCA
GCGAGTCAGTGAGCGAGGAAGCGGAAGAGCGCCCAATACGCAAACCGCCTCTCCCCGCGCGTTGGCCGAT
TCATTAATGCAGCTGGCACGACAGGTTTCCCGACTGGAAAGCGGGCAGTGAGCGCAACGCAATTAATGTG
AGTTAGCTCACTCATTAGGCACCCCAGGCTTTACACTTTATGCTTCCGGCTCGTATGTTGTGTGGAATTG
TGAGCGGATAACAATTTCACACAGGAAACAGCTATGACCATGATTACGCCAGATTTAATTAAGGCCTTAA
TTAGGCTGCGCGCTCGCTCGCTCACTGAGGCCGCCCGGGCAAAGCCCGGGCGTCGGGCGACCTTTGGTCG
CCCGGCCTCAGTGAGCGAGCGAGCGCGCAGAGAGGGAGTGGCCAACTCCATCACTAGGGGTTCCTTGTAG
TTAATGATTAACCCGCCATGCTACTTATCTACGTAGCCATGCTCTAGGAAGATCGGAATTCAACGCTGTG
CTCGACCTGGTCAACAACAAGATGCGGGTGAGCCCCAGAACCCTTGCCAGCCACGCCGCGCCCTCCTTCC
CTCGCCCTTAACTGTGATGAAGGGGAGCGGCGACTTACTGTCTCCCTGACAGCGTCATGGCTATGGCCTC
GTGTCTGCCTTGGCAGCGTCATGCTGGGGCTTCAGTTTGAGGACAGCTCACCAAAAGTGCACTGTGACCA
CCTGTCCTTTGTACAAAATGGGGTTTTCTCAAGCAGTGTAGTACTTGGGCTTTTTAAATTTAGTAAGCCA
ATCTAAGGAAAAAAGTTATATTCAGTAAGTGTGGGCAGTCCTGCCGGAGCTTTCCCCAAGACCGGCTGCC
AGCAGGTGCCAGTCTTCACTCAGGAGACCAGCACCCCGAGCGGTCCTGGCACTCCCTCTTGCCGTTCCCT
CCTTAGTCCAGATCAGCAGCTTCTCTGTGGCCCCCAGAGCATTTAGTCACAGGCAGTAAACCCACCATGC
TGTCCTAGTTTCCATGCTCTAGCCTGCAGGCAGGAACATCCAAACTGAGCAGCCGGGGTCCCCCCCACCC
CCCACCCCGCCCCACGCGGCAACTTTGAGCCTGTGCTGGGACAGAGCCTCTAGTTCCTAAATTAGTCCAT
GAGGTCAGAGGCAGCACTGCCATTGTAACGCGATTGGAGAGGATCACGTCACCGGACACGCCCCCAGGCA
TCTCCCTGGGTCTCCTAAACTTGGCGGGGAGAAGTTTTAGCCCTTAAGTTTTAGCCTTTAACCCCCATAT
TCAGAACTGTGCGAGTTGGCGAAACCCCACAAATCACAACAAACTGTACACAACACCGAGCTAGAGGTGA
TCTTTCTTGTCCATTCCACACAGGCCTTAGTAATGCGTCGCCATAGCAACAGTGTCACTAGTAGCACCAG
CACTTCCCCACACCCTCCCCCTCAGGAATCCGTACTCTCCAGTGAACCCCAGAAACCTCTGGAGAGTTCT
GGACAAGGGCGGAACCCACAACTCCGATTACTCAAGGGAGGCGGGGAAGCTCCACCAGACGCGAAACTGC
TGGAAGATTCCTGGCCCCAAGGCCTCCTCCGGCTCGCTGATTGGCCCAGCGGAGAGTGGGCGGGGCCGGT
GAAGACTCCTTAAAGGCGCAGGGCGGCGAGCAGGTCACCAGACGCTGACAGCTACTCAGAACCAAATCTG
GTTCCATCCAGAGACAAGCGAAGACAAGAGAAGCAGAGCGAGCGGCGCGTTCCCGATCCTCGGCCAGGAC
CAGCCTTCCCCAGAGCATCCCTGCCGCGGAGCGCAACCTTCCCAGGAGCATCCCTGCCGCGGAGCGCAAC
TTTCCCCGGAGCATCCACGCCGCGGAGCGCAGCCTTCCAGAAGCAGAGCGCGGCGCCGCTAGCGCCACCA
TGGTGAGCAAGGGCGAGGAGCTGTTCACCGGGGTGGTGCCCATCCTGGTCGAGCTGGACGGCGACGTAAA
CGGCCACAAGTTCAGCGTGTCCGGCGAGGGCGAGGGCGATGCCACCTACGGCAAGCTGACCCTGAAGTTC
ATCTGCACCACCGGCAAGCTGCCCGTGCCCTGGCCCACCCTCGTGACCACCCTGACCTACGGCGTGCAGT
GCTTCAGCCGCTACCCCGACCACATGAAGCAGCACGACTTCTTCAAGTCCGCCATGCCCGAAGGCTACGT
CCAGGAGCGCACCATCTTCTTCAAGGACGACGGCAACTACAAGACCCGCGCCGAGGTGAAGTTCGAGGGC
GACACCCTGGTGAACCGCATCGAGCTGAAGGGCATCGACTTCAAGGAGGACGGCAACATCCTGGGGCACA
AGCTGGAGTACAACTACAACAGCCACAACGTCTATATCATGGCCGACAAGCAGAAGAACGGCATCAAGGT
GAACTTCAAGATCCGCCACAACATCGAGGACGGCAGCGTGCAGCTCGCCGACCACTACCAGCAGAACACC
CCCATCGGCGACGGCCCCGTGCTGCTGCCCGACAACCACTACCTGAGCACCCAGTCCGCCCTGAGCAAAG
ACCCCAACGAGAAGCGCGATCACATGGTCCTGCTGGAGTTCGTGACCGCCGCCGGGATCACTCTCGGCAT
GGACGAGCTGTACAAGTAAGTTTAAACACAGGGTTAATCATTAACTACAGGCAGTAGTAACGCTCATCGT
AGAGCTTCAACATAGGACAGGTGCAGAGGTCATTGGAACAGCCGGAATCTTGTATTATCTATGACCTTGG
ACCAGACGCCAACACATGGAATTGCCTAGAAAGCAATCAACGCAATCAAGACACGCTCCACCGCTTAGAG
TATATTAGCTGATGTCTTAGCACTGTCGGTTAAGGATCTGAACGCGAGCTCAGAGAGAGTGATGGTTAGG
TCAACGTCATTTATGATCTCCGTCCAACCTTCATCCACAAGCGCCTACTGAATATATAGGTGGTCTCTCG
CCGATAATAGTGGAAAGAGTCGTAATATGCATTATGCTGGACTAGCTACCGAGACTAAGGATGAGTTAGT
CGATCTTAGGACTTCACAACGATTGGATTCTCACGGTCAGTCGATATAAGGGACACGATAAGCTCCCAGT
TAATCGCCATTAATACCGACCATACGCGTGCAGGAGATGTTGCACCGTCAAGCCTATAGATAGCCACCGT
GCGGCCGCGATCGCTCAACCTCTGGATTACAAAATTTGTGAAAGATTGACTGGTATTCTTAACTATGTTG
CTCCTTTTACGCTATGTGGATACGCTGCTTTAATGCCTTTGTATCATGCTATTGCTTCCCGTATGGCTTT
CATTTTCTCCTCCTTGTATAAATCCTGGTTGCTGTCTCTTTATGAGGAGTTGTGGCCCGTTGTCAGGCAA
CGTGGCGTGGTGTGCACTGTGTTTGCTGACGCAACCCCCACTGGTTGGGGCATTGCCACCACCTGTCAGC
TCCTTTCCGGGACTTTCGCTTTCCCCCTCCCTATTGCCACGGCGGAACTCATCGCCGCCTGCCTTGCCCG
CTGCTGGACAGGGGCTCGGCTGTTGGGCACTGACAATTCCGTGGTGTTGTCGGGGAAATCATCGTCCTTT
CCTTGGCTGCTCGCCTGTGTTGCCACCTGGATTCTGCGCGGGACGTCCTTCTGCTACGTCCCTTCGGCCC
TCAATCCAGCGGACCTTCCTTCCCGCGGCCTGCTGCCGGCTCTGCGGCCTCTTCCGCGTCTTCGCCTTCG
CCCTCAGACGAGTCGGATCTCCCTTTGGGCCGCCTCCCCGCGATCGCAGACATGATAAGATACATTGATG
AGTTTGGACAAACCACAACTAGAATGCAGTGAAAAAAATGCTTTATTTGTGAAATTTGTGATGCTATTGC
TTTATTTGTAACCATTATAAGCTGCAATAAACAAGTTAACAACAACAATTGCATTCATTTTATGTTTCAG
GTTCAGGGGGAGATGTGGGAGGTTTTTTAAAGCAAGTAAAACCTCTACAAATGTGGTAGTCGAAATTCCC
GATAAGGATCTTCCTAGAGCATGGCTACGTAGATAAGTAGCATGGCGGGTTAATCATTAACTACAAGGAA
CCCCTAGTGATGGAGTTGGCCACTCCCTCTCTGCGCGCTCGCTCGCTCACTGAGGCCGGGCGACCAAAGG
TCGCCCGACGCCCGGGCTTTGCCCGGGCGGCCTCAGTGAGCGAGCGAGCGCGCAGCCTTAATTAACCTAA
TTCACTGGCCGTCGTTTTACAACGTCGTGACTGGGAAAACCCTGGCGTTACCCAACTTAATCGCCTTGCA
GCACATCCCCCTTTCGCCAGCTGGCGTAATAGCGAAGAGGCCCGCACCGATCGCCCTTCCCAACAGTTGC
GCAGCCTGAATGGCGAATGGG
[73 nt withheld, positions 6649-6721]
Features (pLannotate 1.2.2; 15 found; start..end, strand, type, name):
    409..513     +  promoter       AmpR promoter: bla
    514..1374    +  CDS            AmpR: β-lactamase; bla; confers resistance to ampicillin, carbenicillin, and related antibiotics
   1545..2133    +  rep_origin     ori: high-copy-number ColE1/pMB1/pBR322/pUC origin of replication
   2316..2408    +  CDS            lacI (fragment): lac repressor; lacI; The lac repressor binds to the lac operator to inhibit transcription in E. coli. This inhibition can be relieved by adding lactose or isopropyl-β-D-thiogalactopyranoside (IPTG).
   2421..2442    +  protein_bind   CAP binding site: CAP binding activates transcription in the presence of cAMP. E. coli catabolite activator protein
   2457..2487    +  promoter       lac promoter: promoter for the E. coli lac operon
   2495..2511    +  protein_bind   lac operator: The lac repressor binds to the lac operator to inhibit transcription in E. coli. This inhibition can be relieved by adding lactose or isopropyl-β-D-thiogalactopyranoside (IPTG). lac repressor encoded by lacI
   2572..2702    -  repeat_region  AAV2 ITR (fragment): inverted terminal repeat of adeno-associated virus serotype 2 inverted
   4177..4896    +  CDS            EGFP: the original enhanced GFP (Yang et al., 1996) mammalian codon-optimized
   5452..6038    +  misc_feature   WPRE: woodchuck hepatitis virus posttranscriptional regulatory element
   6053..6174    -  polyA_signal   SV40 poly(A) signal: SV40 polyadenylation signal
   6197..6265    -  CDS            large T antigen (fragment): large T antigen from SV40 (simian virus 40)
   6343..6473    +  repeat_region  AAV2 ITR (fragment): inverted terminal repeat of adeno-associated virus serotype 2 inverted
   6487..6644    +  CDS            lacZα (fragment): LacZα fragment of β-galactosidase; lacZ fragment
   6649..356     +  rep_origin     f1 ori (across the origin) (sequence partly withheld): f1 bacteriophage origin of replication; arrow indicates direction of (+) strand synthesis
