[The description below was written by a language model from this plasmid's Addgene catalogue record and pLannotate feature annotations shown in this document.]
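Description:
pAAV.RMacL3-03.EGFP.BCA12.WPRE is a 6.7 kb adeno-associated virus transfer plasmid built on the pEMS2115 backbone and catalogued as a mammalian expression vector. It is propagated in E. coli as a high-copy plasmid through a ColE1/pUC-type origin and selected with ampicillin via the β-lactamase gene and its native promoter. An f1 phage origin and remnants of the lac region (lacI and lacZα fragments, CAP site, lac promoter and operator) are backbone leftovers lying outside the viral genome and play no part in the payload.

The payload sits between two AAV2 inverted terminal repeats, which are the cis elements needed for replication and packaging of the intervening DNA into AAV particles when rep, cap and helper functions are supplied in trans. Inside the ITRs, an unannotated stretch of roughly 1.5 kb precedes the EGFP coding sequence. This is presumably where the synthetic RMacL3-03 enhancer lies, described as a layer 3 pyramidal neuron enhancer, although the feature table does not annotate it, and the record does not state which minimal promoter, if any, it is paired with. EGFP is followed by another unannotated gap of about 550 bp, which may contain the "BCA12" element of the name. The record does not define this element, though its position would suit a transcribed barcode. A WPRE then boosts transcript stability and expression. The annotated SV40 polyadenylation signal, with its adjacent large T antigen fragment, is on the reverse strand.

The construct is intended to test or exploit enhancer-driven, cell-type-restricted reporter expression in cortical neurons, and comes from work identifying rhesus macaque enhancers by machine learning.
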