Addgene plasmid #225687: pAAV.RMacL3-03.EGFP.BCA12.WPRE
Purpose: L3 pyramidal neuron Enhancer to drive transgene expression
Depositing lab: William Stauffer. Depositing organization: University of Pittsburgh (University, School of Medicine, and Cancer Institute). Publication: Machine learning identification of enhancers in the rhesus macaque genome. He J, Phan BN, Kerkhoff WG, Alikaya A, Hong T, Brull OR, Fredericks JM, Sedorovitz M, Srinivasan C, Leone MJ, Wirfel OM, Brown A, Dauby S, Tittle RK, Lin MK, Hooks BM, Bostan AC, Gharbawie OA, Byrne LC, Pfenning AR, Stauffer WR. Neuron. 2025 May 21;113(10):1548-1561.e8. doi: 10.1016/j.neuron.2025.04.030. PubMed 40403706.
Backbone
  Vector backbone: pEMS2115 (Addgene Plasmid #49140)
  Vector type: Mammalian Expression
Growth in bacteria
  Bacterial resistance: Ampicillin, 100 μg/mL
  Growth temperature: 37°C
  Growth strain: DH5alpha
  Copy number: High Copy
Gene/Insert
  Gene/Insert name: RMacL3-03.EGFP.BCA12
  Species: Synthetic
  Cloning method: Gibson Cloning
Terms and licenses: Academic/Nonprofit Terms; Industry Terms: Not Available to Industry
Depositor comments: Please visit https://doi.org/10.1101/2024.12.01.626253 for bioRxiv preprint.
How to cite: pAAV.RMacL3-03.EGFP.BCA12.WPRE was a gift from William Stauffer (Addgene plasmid # 225687 ; http://n2t.net/addgene:225687 ; RRID:Addgene_225687)
